>Addgene plasmid #188760 | pJT222 lenti pEF-rTetR(SE-G72P)-3XFLAG-FOXO3 FOXO-TAD-T2A-mCherry-BSD-WPRE | addgene full sequence | sequence record 371428 | Addgene NGS Result
TATGGGACTTTCCTACTTGGCAGTACATCTACGTATTAGTCATCGCTATTACCATGGTGATGCGGTTTTG
GCAGTACATCAATGGGCGTGGATAGCGGTTTGACTCACGGGGATTTCCAAGTCTCCACCCCATTGACGTC
AATGGGAGTTTGTTTTGGCACCAAAATCAACGGGACTTTCCAAAATGTCGTAACAACTCCGCCCCATTGA
CGCAAATGGGCGGTAGGCGTGTACGGTGGGAGGTCTATATAAGCAGCGCGTTTTGCCTGTACTGGGTCTC
TCTGGTTAGACCAGATCTGAGCCTGGGAGCTCTCTGGCTAACTAGGGAACCCACTGCTTAAGCCTCAATA
AAGCTTGCCTTGAGTGCTTCAAGTAGTGTGTGCCCGTCTGTTGTGTGACTCTGGTAACTAGAGATCCCTC
AGACCCTTTTAGTCAGTGTGGAAAATCTCTAGCAGTGGCGCCCGAACAGGGACTTGAAAGCGAAAGGGAA
ACCAGAGGAGCTCTCTCGACGCAGGACTCGGCTTGCTGAAGCGCGCACGGCAAGAGGCGAGGGGCGGCGA
CTGGTGAGTACGCCAAAAATTTTGACTAGCGGAGGCTAGAAGGAGAGAGATGGGTGCGAGAGCGTCAGTA
TTAAGCGGGGGAGAATTAGATCGCGATGGGAAAAAATTCGGTTAAGGCCAGGGGGAAAGAAAAAATATAA
ATTAAAACATATAGTATGGGCAAGCAGGGAGCTAGAACGATTCGCAGTTAATCCTGGCCTGTTAGAAACA
TCAGAAGGCTGTAGACAAATACTGGGACAGCTACAACCATCCCTTCAGACAGGATCAGAAGAACTTAGAT
CATTATATAATACAGTAGCAACCCTCTATTGTGTGCATCAAAGGATAGAGATAAAAGACACCAAGGAAGC
TTTAGACAAGATAGAGGAAGAGCAAAACAAAAGTAAGACCACCGCACAGCAAGCGGCCGGCCGCTGATCT
TCAGACCTGGAGGAGGAGATATGAGGGACAATTGGAGAAGTGAATTATATAAATATAAAGTAGTAAAAAT
TGAACCATTAGGAGTAGCACCCACCAAGGCAAAGAGAAGAGTGGTGCAGAGAGAAAAAAGAGCAGTGGGA
ATAGGAGCTTTGTTCCTTGGGTTCTTGGGAGCAGCAGGAAGCACTATGGGCGCAGCGTCAATGACGCTGA
CGGTACAGGCCAGACAATTATTGTCTGGTATAGTGCAGCAGCAGAACAATTTGCTGAGGGCTATTGAGGC
GCAACAGCATCTGTTGCAACTCACAGTCTGGGGCATCAAGCAGCTCCAGGCAAGAATCCTGGCTGTGGAA
AGATACCTAAAGGATCAACAGCTCCTGGGGATTTGGGGTTGCTCTGGAAAACTCATTTGCACCACTGCTG
TGCCTTGGAATGCTAGTTGGAGTAATAAATCTCTGGAACAGATTTGGAATCACACGACCTGGATGGAGTG
GGACAGAGAAATTAACAATTACACAAGCTTAATACACTCCTTAATTGAAGAATCGCAAAACCAGCAAGAA
AAGAATGAACAAGAATTATTGGAATTAGATAAATGGGCAAGTTTGTGGAATTGGTTTAACATAACAAATT
GGCTGTGGTATATAAAATTATTCATAATGATAGTAGGAGGCTTGGTAGGTTTAAGAATAGTTTTTGCTGT
ACTTTCTATAGTGAATAGAGTTAGGCAGGGATATTCACCATTATCGTTTCAGACCCACCTCCCAACCCCG
AGGGGACCCGACAGGCCCGAAGGAATAGAAGAAGAAGGTGGAGAGAGAGACAGAGACAGATCCATTCGAT
TAGTGAACGGATCGGCACTGCGTGCGCCAATTCTGCAGACAAATGGCAGTATTCATCCACAATTTTAAAA
GAAAAGGGGGGATTGGGGGGTACAGTGCAGGGGAAAGAATAGTAGACATAATAGCAACAGACATACAAAC
TAAAGAATTACAAAAACAAATTACAAAAATTCAAAATTTTCGGGTTTATTACAGGGACAGCAGAGATCCA
GTTTGGTTAGTACCGGGCCCGCTCTAGAGATCCCATTTGACTCAGGCGGCCGCGTGGATAACCGTATTAC
CGCCATGCATGTGCCCGTCAGTGGGCAGAGCGCACATCGCCCACAGTCCCCGAGAAGTTGGGGGGAGGGG
TCGGCAATTGAACCGGTGCCTAGAGAAGGTGGCGCGGGGTAAACTGGGAAAGTGATGTCGTGTACTGGCT
CCGCCTTTTTCCCGAGGGTGGGGGAGAACCGTATATAAGTGCAGTAGTCGCCGTGAACGTTCTTTTTCGC
AACGGGTTTGCCGCCAGAACACAGGTAAGTGCCGTGTGTGGTTCCCGCGGGCCTGGCCTCTTTACGGGTT
ATGGCCCTTGCGTGCCTTGAATTACTTCCACCTGGCTGCAGTACGTGATTCTTGATCCCGAGCTTCGGGT
TGGAAGTGGGTGGGAGAGTTCGAGGCCTTGCGCTTAAGGAGCCCCTTCGCCTCGTGCTTGAGTTGAGGCC
TGGCCTGGGCGCTGGGGCCGCCGCGTGCGAATCTGGTGGCACCTTCGCGCCTGTCTCGCTGCTTTCGATA
AGTCTCTAGCCATTTAAAATTTTTGATGACCTGCTGCGACGCTTTTTTTCTGGCAAGATAGTCTTGTAAA
TGCGGGCCAAGATCTGCACACTGGTATTTCGGTTTTTGGGGCCGCGGGCGGCGACGGGGCCCGTGCGTCC
CAGCGCACATGTTCGGCGAGGCGGGGCCTGCGAGCGCGGCCACCGAGAATCGGACGGGGGTAGTCTCAAG
CTGGCCGGCCTGCTCTGGTGCCTGGCCTCGCGCCGCCGTGTATCGCCCCGCCCTGGGCGGCAAGGCTGGC
CCGGTCGGCACCAGTTGCGTGAGCGGAAAGATGGCCGCTTCCCGGCCCTGCTGCAGGGAGCTCAAAATGG
AGGACGCGGCGCTCGGGAGAGCGGGCGGGTGAGTCACCCACACAAAGGAAAAGGGCCTTTCCGTCCTCAG
CCGTCGCTTCATGTGACTCCACGGAGTACCGGGCGCCGTCCAGGCACCTCGATTAGTTCTCGCGCTTTTG
GAGTACGTCGTCTTTAGGTTGGGGGGAGGGGTTTTATGCGATGGAGTTTCCCCACACTGAGTGGGTGGAG
ACTGAAGTTAGGCCAGCTTGGCACTTGATGTAATTCTCCTTGGAATTTGCCCTTTTTGAGTTTGGATCTT
GGTTCATTCTCAAGCCTCAGACAGTGGTTCAAAGTTTTTTTCTTCCATTTCAGGTGTCGTGAGCTAGCCA
CCATGTCTAGACTGGACAAGAGCAAAATAATAAACGGAGCTCTGGAATTACTCAATGGTGTCGGTATCGA
AGGCCTGACGACAAGGAAACTCGCTCAAAAGCTGGGAGTTGAGCAGCCTACCCTGTACTGGCACGTGAAG
AACAAGCGGGCCCTGCTCGATGCCCTGCCAATCGAGATGCTGGACAGGCATCATACCCACTCCTGCCCCC
TGGAACCCGAGTCATGGCAAGACTTTCTGCGGAACAACGCCAAGTCATACCGCTGTGCTCTCCTCTCACA
TCGCGACGGGGCTAAAGTGCATCTCGGCACCCGCCCAACAGAGAAACAGTACGAAACCCTGGAAAATCAG
CTCGCGTTCCTGTGTCAGCAAGGCTTCTCCCTGGAGAACGCACTGTACGCTCTGTCCGCCGTGGGCCACT
TTACACTGGGCTGCGTATTGGAGGAACAGGAGCATCAAGTAGCAAAAGAGGAAAGAGAGACACCTACCAC
CGATTCTATGCCCCCACTTCTGAAACAAGCAATTGAGCTGTTCGACCGGCAGGGAGCCGAACCTGCCTTC
CTTTTCGGCCTGGAACTAATCATATGTGGCCTGGAGAAACAGCTAAAGTGCGAAAGCGGCGGTGACTACA
AAGACCATGACGGTGATTATAAAGATCATGACATCGACTACAAGGATGACGATGACAAGGGTGGATCCGG
ATCAGGCTCCGACAGCCTGAGCGGCAGCAGCCTGTACAGCACCAGCGCCAACCTGCCCGTGATGGGCCAC
GAGAAGTTCCCCAGCGACCTGGACCTGGACATGTTCAACGGCAGCCTGGAGTGCGACATGGAGAGCATCA
TCAGAAGCGAGCTGATGGACGCCGACGGCCTGGACTTCAACTTCGACAGCCTGATCAGCACCCAGAACGT
GGTGGGCCTGAACGTGGGCAACTTCACCGGCGCCAAGCAGGGATCTGGAGAGGGAAGGGGAAGCCTCCTA
ACTTGCGGAGATGTCGAGGAGAATCCTGGCCCAATGGTGAGCAAGGGCGAGGAGGATAACATGGCCATCA
TCAAGGAGTTCATGCGCTTCAAGGTGCACATGGAGGGCTCCGTGAACGGCCACGAGTTCGAGATCGAGGG
CGAGGGCGAGGGCCGCCCCTACGAGGGCACCCAGACCGCCAAGCTGAAGGTGACCAAGGGTGGCCCCCTG
CCCTTCGCCTGGGACATCCTGTCCCCTCAGTTCATGTACGGCTCCAAGGCCTACGTGAAGCACCCCGCCG
ACATCCCCGACTACTTGAAGCTGTCCTTCCCCGAGGGCTTCAAGTGGGAGCGCGTGATGAACTTCGAGGA
CGGCGGCGTGGTGACCGTGACCCAGGACTCCTCCCTGCAGGACGGCGAGTTCATCTACAAGGTGAAGCTG
CGCGGCACCAACTTCCCCTCCGACGGCCCCGTAATGCAGAAGAAGACCATGGGCTGGGAGGCCTCCTCCG
AGCGGATGTACCCCGAGGACGGCGCCCTGAAGGGCGAGATCAAGCAGAGGCTGAAGCTGAAGGACGGCGG
CCACTACGACGCTGAGGTCAAGACCACCTACAAGGCCAAGAAGCCCGTGCAGCTGCCCGGCGCCTACAAC
GTCAACATCAAGTTGGACATCACCTCCCACAACGAGGACTACACCATCGTGGAACAGTACGAACGCGCCG
AGGGCCGCCACTCCACCGGCGGCATGGACGAGCTGTACAAGGGTAGCGGCAGCGGTAGCATGGCCAAGCC
TTTGTCTCAAGAAGAATCCACCCTCATTGAAAGAGCAACGGCTACAATCAACAGCATCCCCATCTCTGAA
GACTACAGCGTCGCCAGCGCAGCTCTCTCTAGCGACGGCCGCATCTTCACTGGTGTCAATGTATATCATT
TTACTGGGGGACCTTGTGCAGAACTCGTGGTGCTGGGCACTGCTGCTGCTGCGGCAGCTGGCAACCTGAC
TTGTATCGTCGCGATCGGAAATGAGAACAGGGGCATCTTGAGCCCCTGCGGACGGTGCCGACAGGTGCTT
CTCGATCTGCATCCTGGGATCAAAGCCATAGTGAAGGACAGTGATGGACAGCCGACGGCAGTTGGGATTC
GTGAATTGCTGCCCTCTGGTTATGTGTGGGAGGGCTAAGAATTCGTCGAGGGACCTAATAACTTCGTATA
GCATACATTATACGAAGTTATACATGTTTAAGGGTTCCGGTTCCACTAGGTACAATTCGATATCAAGCTT
ATCGATAATCAACCTCTGGATTACAAAATTTGTGAAAGATTGACTGGTATTCTTAACTATGTTGCTCCTT
TTACGCTATGTGGATACGCTGCTTTAATGCCTTTGTATCATGCTATTGCTTCCCGTATGGCTTTCATTTT
CTCCTCCTTGTATAAATCCTGGTTGCTGTCTCTTTATGAGGAGTTGTGGCCCGTTGTCAGGCAACGTGGC
GTGGTGTGCACTGTGTTTGCTGACGCAACCCCCACTGGTTGGGGCATTGCCACCACCTGTCAGCTCCTTT
CCGGGACTTTCGCTTTCCCCCTCCCTATTGCCACGGCGGAACTCATCGCCGCCTGCCTTGCCCGCTGCTG
GACAGGGGCTCGGCTGTTGGGCACTGACAATTCCGTGGTGTTGTCGGGGAAATCATCGTCCTTTCCTTGG
CTGCTCGCCTGTGTTGCCACCTGGATTCTGCGCGGGACGTCCTTCTGCTACGTCCCTTCGGCCCTCAATC
CAGCGGACCTTCCTTCCCGCGGCCTGCTGCCGGCTCTGCGGCCTCTTCCGCGTCTTCGCCTTCGCCCTCA
GACGAGTCGGATCTCCCTTTGGGCCGCCTCCCCGCATCGATACCGTCGACCTCGATCGAGACCTAGAAAA
ACATGGAGCAATCACAAGTAGCAATACAGCAGCTACCAATGCTGATTGTGCCTGGCTAGAAGCACAAGAG
GAGGAGGAGGTGGGTTTTCCAGTCACACCTCAGGTACCTTTAAGACCAATGACTTACAAGGCAGCTGTAG
ATCTTAGCCACTTTTTAAAAGAAAAGGGGGGACTGGAAGGGCTAATTCACTCCCAACGAAGACAAGATAT
CCTTGATCTGTGGATCTACCACACACAAGGCTACTTCCCTGATTGGCAGAACTACACACCAGGGCCAGGG
ATCAGATATCCACTGACCTTTGGATGGTGCTACAAGCTAGTACCAGTTGAGCAAGAGAAGGTAGAAGAAG
CCAATGAAGGAGAGAACACCCGCTTGTTACACCCTGTGAGCCTGCATGGGATGGATGACCCGGAGAGAGA
AGTATTAGAGTGGAGGTTTGACAGCCGCCTAGCATTTCATCACATGGCCCGAGAGCTGCATCCGGACTGT
ACTGGGTCTCTCTGGTTAGACCAGATCTGAGCCTGGGAGCTCTCTGGCTAACTAGGGAACCCACTGCTTA
AGCCTCAATAAAGCTTGCCTTGAGTGCTTCAAGTAGTGTGTGCCCGTCTGTTGTGTGACTCTGGTAACTA
GAGATCCCTCAGACCCTTTTAGTCAGTGTGGAAAATCTCTAGCAGCATGTGAGCAAAAGGCCAGCAAAAG
GCCAGGAACCGTAAAAAGGCCGCGTTGCTGGCGTTTTTCCATAGGCTCCGCCCCCCTGACGAGCATCACA
AAAATCGACGCTCAAGTCAGAGGTGGCGAAACCCGACAGGACTATAAAGATACCAGGCGTTTCCCCCTGG
AAGCTCCCTCGTGCGCTCTCCTGTTCCGACCCTGCCGCTTACCGGATACCTGTCCGCCTTTCTCCCTTCG
GGAAGCGTGGCGCTTTCTCATAGCTCACGCTGTAGGTATCTCAGTTCGGTGTAGGTCGTTCGCTCCAAGC
TGGGCTGTGTGCACGAACCCCCCGTTCAGCCCGACCGCTGCGCCTTATCCGGTAACTATCGTCTTGAGTC
CAACCCGGTAAGACACGACTTATCGCCACTGGCAGCAGCCACTGGTAACAGGATTAGCAGAGCGAGGTAT
GTAGGCGGTGCTACAGAGTTCTTGAAGTGGTGGCCTAACTACGGCTACACTAGAAGAACAGTATTTGGTA
TCTGCGCTCTGCTGAAGCCAGTTACCTTCGGAAAAAGAGTTGGTAGCTCTTGATCCGGCAAACAAACCAC
CGCTGGTAGCGGTGGTTTTTTTGTTTGCAAGCAGCAGATTACGCGCAGAAAAAAAGGATCTCAAGAAGAT
CCTTTGATCTTTTCTACGGGGTCTGACGCTCAGTGGAACGAAAACTCACGTTAAGGGATTTTGGTCATGA
GATTATCAAAAAGGATCTTCACCTAGATCCTTTTAAATTAAAAATGAAGTTTTAAATCAATCTAAAGTAT
ATATGAGTAAACTTGGTCTGACAGTTACCAATGCTTAATCAGTGAGGCACCTATCTCAGCGATCTGTCTA
TTTCGTTCATCCATAGTTGCCTGACTCCCCGTCGTGTAGATAACTACGATACGGGAGGGCTTACCATCTG
GCCCCAGTGCTGCAATGATACCGCGAGACCCACGCTCACCGGCTCCAGATTTATCAGCAATAAACCAGCC
AGCCGGAAGGGCCGAGCGCAGAAGTGGTCCTGCAACTTTATCCGCCTCCATCCAGTCTATTAATTGTTGC
CGGGAAGCTAGAGTAAGTAGTTCGCCAGTTAATAGTTTGCGCAACGTTGTTGCCATTGCTACAGGCATCG
TGGTGTCACGCTCGTCGTTTGGTATGGCTTCATTCAGCTCCGGTTCCCAACGATCAAGGCGAGTTACATG
ATCCCCCATGTTGTGCAAAAAAGCGGTTAGCTCCTTCGGTCCTCCGATCGTTGTCAGAAGTAAGTTGGCC
GCAGTGTTATCACTCATGGTTATGGCAGCACTGCATAATTCTCTTACTGTCATGCCATCCGTAAGATGCT
TTTCTGTGACTGGTGAGTACTCAACCAAGTCATTCTGAGAATAGTGTATGCGGCGACCGAGTTGCTCTTG
CCCGGCGTCAATACGGGATAATACCGCGCCACATAGCAGAACTTTAAAAGTGCTCATCATTGGAAAACGT
TCTTCGGGGCGAAAACTCTCAAGGATCTTACCGCTGTTGAGATCCAGTTCGATGTAACCCACTCGTGCAC
CCAACTGATCTTCAGCATCTTTTACTTTCACCAGCGTTTCTGGGTGAGCAAAAACAGGAAGGCAAAATGC
CGCAAAAAAGGGAATAAGGGCGACACGGAAATGTTGAATACTCATACTCTTCCTTTTTCAATATTATTGA
AGCATTTATCAGGGTTATTGTCTCATGAGCGGATACATATTTGAATGTATTTAGAAAAATAAACAAATAG
GGGTTCCGCGCACATTTCCCCGAAAAGTGCCACCTGACGTCGACGGATCGGGAGATCTCCCGATCCCCTA
TGGTGCACTCTCAGTACAATCTGCTCTGATGCCGCATAGTTAAGCCAGTATCTGCTCCCTGCTTGTGTGT
TGGAGGTCGCTGAGTAGTGCGCGAGCAAAATTTAAGCTACAACAAGGCAAGGCTTGACCGACAATTGCAT
GAAGAATCTGCTTAGGGTTAGGCGTTTTGCGCTGCTTCGCGATGTACGGGCCAGATATACGCGTTGACAT
TGATTATTGACTAGTTATTAATAGTAATCAATTACGGGGTCATTAGTTCATAGCCCATATATGGAGTTCC
GCGTTACATAACTTACGGTAAATGGCCCGCCTGGCTGACCGCCCAACGACCCCCGCCCATTGACGTCAAT
AATGACGTATGTTCCCATAGTAACGCCAATAGGGACTTTCCATTGACGTCAATGGGTGGAGTATTTACGG
TAAACTGCCCACTTGGCAGTACATCAAGTGTATCATATGCCAAGTACGCCCCCTATTGACGTCAATGACG
GTAAATGGCCCGCCTGGCATTATGCCCAGTACATGACCT
Features (pLannotate 1.2.2; 24 found; start..end, strand, type, name):
     57..256     +  promoter       CMV promoter: human cytomegalovirus (CMV) immediate early promoter
    274..454     +  LTR            5' LTR (truncated): truncated 5' long terminal repeat (LTR) from HIV-1
    501..626     +  misc_feature   HIV-1 Ψ: packaging signal of human immunodeficiency virus type 1
    610..948     +  CDS            HIV-1 gag (fragment): gag protein from human immunodeficiency virus 1; gag
   1123..1356    +  misc_feature   RRE: The Rev response element (RRE) of HIV-1 allows for Rev-dependent mRNA export from the nucleus to the cytoplasm.
   1733..1833    +  CDS            Rev (fragment): human immunodeficiency virus 1 (HIV-1) Rev protein; rev; enhances nuclear export of unspliced and incompletely spliced viral mRNAs
   1883..2000    +  misc_feature   cPPT/CTS: central polypurine tract and central termination sequence of HIV-1
   2111..3282    +  promoter       EF-1α promoter: strong constitutive promoter for human elongation factor EF-1α
   3293..3912    +  CDS            rtTA3 (fragment): reverse tetracycline transactivator 3 activates expression from Tet-responsive promoters in the presence of doxycycline
   3914..3979    +  CDS            3xFLAG: three tandem FLAG® epitope tags, followed by an enterokinase cleavage site
   3998..4252    +  CDS            FOXO3 (fragment): FOXO3_HUMAN - Also known as FKHRL1 From Homo sapiens (Human).
   4304..5011    +  CDS            mCherry: mCherry is a basic (constitutively fluorescent) red fluorescent protein published in 2004, derived from Discosoma sp.. It is reported to be a very rapidly-maturing monomer with low acid sensitivity.
   5030..5428    +  CDS            BSD: blasticidin S deaminase; Aspergillus terreus BSD; confers resistance to blasticidin
   5448..5481    +  protein_bind   loxP: Cre-mediated recombination occurs in the 8-bp core sequence (GCATACAT). Cre recombinase
   5514..5537    +  misc_feature   MCS (fragment): pBluescript multiple cloning site
   5537..6125    +  misc_feature   WPRE: woodchuck hepatitis virus posttranscriptional regulatory element
   6126..6145    +  misc_feature   MCS (fragment): pBluescript multiple cloning site
   6147..6647    +  CDS            nef (fragment): NEF_HV1LA - Experimental evidence at protein level: Swiss-Prot protein existence level 1. Extracellular Nef protein targets CD4(+) T-lymphocytes for apoptosis by interacting with CXCR4 surface receptors. From Human immunodeficiency virus type 1 group M subtype B (isolate Lai) (HIV-1).
   6654..6834    +  LTR            5' LTR (truncated): truncated 5' long terminal repeat (LTR) from HIV-1
   6896..7484    -  rep_origin     ori: high-copy-number ColE1/pMB1/pBR322/pUC origin of replication
   7655..8515    -  CDS            AmpR: β-lactamase; bla; confers resistance to ampicillin, carbenicillin, and related antibiotics
   8516..8620    -  promoter       AmpR promoter: bla
   8679..8731    -  misc_feature   bom (fragment): basis of mobility region from pBR322
   8886..56      +  enhancer       CMV enhancer (across the origin): human cytomegalovirus immediate early enhancer
