[The description below was written by a language model from this plasmid's Addgene catalogue record and pLannotate feature annotations shown in this document.]
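Description:
pJT222 is a 9.2 kb lentiviral mammalian expression plasmid built on the pJT126 backbone. It delivers a doxycycline-recruitable fusion of the human FOXO3 transactivation domain (FOXO-TAD). In bacteria it is maintained through a high-copy ColE1/pUC-type origin and selected with ampicillin via the β-lactamase gene. The viral portion has a CMV enhancer/promoter fused to a truncated HIV-1 5' LTR, which drives production of the genomic RNA in packaging cells. This is followed by the Ψ packaging signal with a gag fragment, the Rev response element for Rev-dependent nuclear export, and the cPPT/CTS. The downstream end carries a WPRE, which enhances transcript expression, then a nef-derived fragment and a second truncated LTR.

The payload is a single open reading frame driven by the constitutive human EF-1α promoter. It begins with rTetR(SE-G72P), a reverse Tet repressor variant that the annotation software matches as an rtTA3 fragment. Reverse TetR binds Tet operator sites in the presence of doxycycline. This DNA-binding domain is linked through a 3xFLAG epitope to a short FOXO3 fragment of about 255 bp, corresponding to the FOXO-TAD. According to the construct name, a T2A peptide then separates the effector from mCherry and blasticidin S deaminase; the T2A itself is not annotated in the feature table. This arrangement lets transduced cells be tracked by red fluorescence and selected with blasticidin. A single loxP site lies between the BSD gene and the WPRE, and the record does not explain its role.

The construct comes from a study developing compact transcriptional effectors through high-throughput measurements. It fits experiments in which the FOXO3 domain is recruited to a TetO-bearing reporter on doxycycline addition to measure its effect on transcription, with the FLAG tag available for detecting the fusion protein.
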