Addgene plasmid #188760: pJT222 lenti pEF-rTetR(SE-G72P)-3XFLAG-FOXO3 FOXO-TAD-T2A-mCherry-BSD-WPRE
Purpose: Lentiviral backbone containing FOXO3 FOXO-TAD as a fusion with rTetR(SE-G72P)-3XFLAG
Depositing lab: Michael Bassik & Lacra Bintu. Depositing organization: Stanford University. Publication: Development of compact transcriptional effectors using high-throughput measurements in diverse contexts. Tycko J, Van MV, Aradhana, DelRosso N, Ye H, Yao D, Valbuena R, Vaughan-Jackson A, Xu X, Ludwig C, Spees K, Liu K, Gu M, Khare V, Mukund AX, Suzuki PH, Arana S, Zhang C, Du PP, Ornstein TS, Hess GT, Kamber RA, Qi LS, Khalil AS, Bintu L, Bassik MC. Nat Biotechnol. 2024 Nov 1. doi: 10.1038/s41587-024-02442-6. PubMed 39487265.
Backbone
  Vector backbone: pJT126
  Backbone manufacturer: Michael Bassik, Lacra Bintu, Addgene #161926
  Vector type: Mammalian Expression, Lentiviral
  Selectable markers: Blasticidin ; mCherry
Growth in bacteria
  Bacterial resistance: Ampicillin, 100 μg/mL
  Growth temperature: 37°C
  Growth strain: NEB Stable
  Copy number: High Copy
Gene/Insert
  Gene/Insert name: FOXO3 FOXO-TAD
  Species: H. sapiens (human)
  Entrez Gene: FOXO3 (a.k.a. AF6q21, FKHRL1, FKHRL1P2, FOXO2, FOXO3A)
  Promoter: pEF1a
  Tag / fusion protein: rTetR(SE-G72P)-3xFLAG (C terminal on backbone)
  Cloning method: Restriction Enzyme; 5′ cloning site unknown (unknown if destroyed)
Terms and licenses: Academic/Nonprofit Terms; Industry Terms: Not Available to Industry
How to cite: pJT222 lenti pEF-rTetR(SE-G72P)-3XFLAG-FOXO3 FOXO-TAD-T2A-mCherry-BSD-WPRE was a gift from Michael Bassik & Lacra Bintu (Addgene plasmid # 188760 ; http://n2t.net/addgene:188760 ; RRID:Addgene_188760)
